>Addgene plasmid #198276 | pBR322-Pdp1_NTD-ZFD_L | addgene full sequence | sequence record 388686 | Addgene NGS Result
TAATATGGATTTTCATGTCATCAGGAGAATATTCAAAATTCTGTGTCACACAAAATATTTTACAGCGTAA
TCACACCATTAAGAGGGGCATCAAAATAAATGGTTAACTGGGACAATGTTGAATTTCATTTTTATAAGGC
ATTGTCCGTATTATCCACCATCCAGATCAACGGATTCAGATGGTGTAAAGAAAGCATATAGCTGGTAGGT
AAAATTAAGAAGTGTAGTTTTATAAAGTATTAATGGAGAACGATGAATTTAAAGTAAATGGAGGAAGGTT
AGTTTCACTATCAAATTACAGGACCAAAAATATGGAGTATTCCATCTTCTTTGGTGAATTAAGTCTTGGA
GACTTCAACAAATATTGCCTGGAACTATGGGCCTGTGAATGGTATTGGAGTATCATTTATAACGACTATT
TCGATAGGAAATTTAAAGTCTTGTTGAAAATGACTAATCGTCTAAAAGTATGTCTGGAGAAATAGGTTTA
ATCTCTATACTTAACGGTTTTATTTTCATCTATTTACTAATGGTAAATTTTTTTACTCTTTGAATATATT
GGTGAGTTTGTTATCCCCATTAGTTACCAGGGTATTATTAATGAGTGAAATTCAATTTTATTGATATTAA
AGTCAAATTTACAAATGATGACTTTATTATTTTTTATTTATTAATTTTAAATTATTTTTTGTTAATCTTT
ACTATAAATGAATTTTTTGCTTGCATGGACTTGATTTTTTTATATATAACATTGACAAATATTAATTCAT
ATATATGATTGTTATAGTGAGTTATTTAATTGATTCGACTAACAATTTCATTGTAATTTTTCAAGATAGC
AGTCAATTGCTATAACAAGCATCTTTCTCGTCAAAGGAAAATGTGTATGGCCTATAAGCAGCAACTTGAA
AGATGAAGGATATAATGATGATTAACTTAACGGAGAGTAGATATTAGAAGTAGTAGAAGGACAATTTAAG
ACTTTATACCCATTAAAACAAAGGGGTAAAATAATGATGTTTGATGAAAATTTAGAATGTGTTAATCACG
AAATTATCAATGAAAAATTAGATACGAAAATTCACCTTGCTAATCCTTATGCCTTTTGGGGGGGAAGGGT
AAATGAGAATATAAATGGGTTAATTAAACAACATTCTTTAAGAGGAACTGACTTTAATAAAATTTTTAAC
CGGAAGATAAATTTTTTTGTAAATGGAATAAATAATTGCCCCCGAAAAACTCGGAATATAAAACCCCCTA
ATTAATTATTTAAAGGAATAAGAGTTTATTTGCTCGTAGAGTAATTATGTTCCATTAATATGCTAAATTG
CTCAGTAAAGTTATTAACTTTTTTTCAACGCCAGTGAATAAGTCTGTTTTATTAAATAAGGAGTTCAGGT
GTTTATTTCAAAAGAATTATCAAGCTTTATTGCTGTAGCTAAAAATAAATCAATAAATAAAGCAACAACG
GAACTTTTTATTACACAGTCACCGATTTGCCGAAGCTTAAAAAAACTGGAATTTTCATTAGGTGTAAAAC
TCTTTGTAAGAAAAAGCCAGGGATTGGCTTTAACAGAAGAAGGAGAATGCTTATATAATAAAGTTTTGTC
AATTTGTGAACGGCTTCAAGAAATAGAAGGTGACTACAAGAATGAAAAATCAACATACAATGATCTATAT
CAAAAAAATATATGAGGTTCTAATATAATAAGCGGTTCTAGATAACTAAAGTCATCTATCACCAATATCT
GTATACTCAGTGAAAGTTTTGTCTTCTAGGTAAGTTTTCATAATAGTGACATACCTTATTTTTTCATCTG
GGTGTCTCTCATCCTGAAGAATGGGTGATATAGTTGAAATAACTCAGTTCGTTTTGTGGTTTACGATTTT
TGGCGGATCACAAAAATAGGGCTGAGTCCCTTCAAGTGAGTTTTGAAATATACAATTATACCCTTCATCC
TTTAAGTTGTTGCTTTGTTGGCTGTTTTCATTCACCTCAGTCACATAGTTATCTATGCTCCTGAGGATTC
GTTCACTTGCCGTCGTGCTGCAACTCGAAATCTATTGGGTATATATGTAATTTTCATATTCTGTTTCATT
TTAACGGTATTATTTAAATATTTATATTTAGAACATTAGGTTATTAGAATAGATAATTTTAGGTAAATGT
AATTAATTCAACCATCACGGAGAGTTTATCAGTCGACCGATGCCCTTGAGAGCCTTCAACCCAGTCAGCT
CCTTCCGGTGGGCGCGGGGCATGACTATCGTCGCCGCACTTATGACTGTCTTCTTTATCATGCAACTCGT
AGGACAGGTGCCGGCAGCGCTCTGGGTCATTTTCGGCGAGGACCGCTTTCGCTGGAGCGCGACGATGATC
GGCCTGTCGCTTGCGGTATTCGGAATCTTGCACGCCCTCGCTCAAGCCTTCGTCACTGGTCCCGCCACCA
AACGTTTCGGCGAGAAGCAGGCCATTATCGCCGGCATGGCGGCCGACGCGCTGGGCTACGTCTTGCTGGC
GTTCGCGACGCGAGGCTGGATGGCCTTCCCCATTATGATTCTTCTCGCTTCCGGCGGCATCGGGATGCCC
GCGTTGCAGGCCATGCTGTCCAGGCAGGTAGATGACGACCATCAGGGACAGCTTCAAGGATCGCTCGCGG
CTCTTACCAGCCTAACTTCGATCATTGGACCGCTGATCGTCACGGCGATTTATGCCGCCTCGGCGAGCAC
ATGGAACGGGTTGGCATGGATTGTAGGCGCCGCCCTATACCTTGTCTGCCTCCCCGCGTTGCGTCGCGGT
GCATGGAGCCGGGCCACCTCGACCTGAATGGAAGCCGGCGGCACCTCGCTAACGGATTCACCACTCCAAG
AATTGGAGCCAATCAATTCTTGCGGAGAACTGTGAATGCGCAAACCAACCCTTGGCAGAACATATCCATC
GCGTCCGCCATCTCCAGCAGCCGCACGCGGCGCATCTCGGGCAGCGTTGGGTCCTGGCCACGGGTGCGCA
TGATCGTGCTCCTGTCGTTGAGGACCCGGCTAGGCTGGCGGGGTTGCCTTACTGGTTAGCAGAATGAATC
ACCGATACGCGAGCGAACGTGAAGCGACTGCTGCTGCAAAACGTCTGCGACCTGAGCAACAACATGAATG
GTCTTCGGTTTCCGTGTTTCGTAAAGTCTGGAAACGCGGAAGTCAGCGCCCTGCACCATTATGTTCCGGA
TCTGCATCGCAGGATGCTGCTGGCTACCCTGTGGAACACCTACATCTGTATTAACGAAGCGCTGGCATTG
ACCCTGAGTGATTTTTCTCTGGTCCCGCCGCATCCATACCGCCAGTTGTTTACCCTCACAACGTTCCAGT
AACCGGGCATGTTCATCATCAGTAACCCGTATCGTGAGCATCCTCTCTCGTTTCATCGGTATCATTACCC
CCATGAACAGAAATCCCCCTTACACGGAGGCATCAGTGACCAAACAGGAAAAAACCGCCCTTAACATGGC
CCGCTTTATCAGAAGCCAGACATTAACGCTTCTGGAGAAACTCAACGAGCTGGACGCGGATGAACAGGCA
GACATCTGTGAATCGCTTCACGACCACGCTGATGAGCTTTACCGCAGCTGCCTCGCGCGTTTCGGTGATG
ACGGTGAAAACCTCTGACACATGCAGCTCCCGGAGACGGTCACAGCTTGTCTGTAAGCGGATGCCGGGAG
CAGACAAGCCCGTCAGGGCGCGTCAGCGGGTGTTGGCGGGTGTCGGGGCGCAGCCATGACCCAGTCACGT
AGCGATAGCGGAGTGTATACTGGCTTAACTATGCGGCATCAGAGCAGATTGTACTGAGAGTGCACCATAT
GCGGTGTGAAATACCGCACAGATGCGTAAGGAGAAAATACCGCATCAGGCGCTCTTCCGCTTCCTCGCTC
ACTGACTCGCTGCGCTCGGTCGTTCGGCTGCGGCGAGCGGTATCAGCTCACTCAAAGGCGGTAATACGGT
TATCCACAGAATCAGGGGATAACGCAGGAAAGAACATGTGAGCAAAAGGCCAGCAAAAGGCCAGGAACCG
TAAAAAGGCCGCGTTGCTGGCGTTTTTCCATAGGCTCCGCCCCCCTGACGAGCATCACAAAAATCGACGC
TCAAGTCAGAGGTGGCGAAACCCGACAGGACTATAAAGATACCAGGCGTTTCCCCCTGGAAGCTCCCTCG
TGCGCTCTCCTGTTCCGACCCTGCCGCTTACCGGATACCTGTCCGCCTTTCTCCCTTCGGGAAGCGTGGC
GCTTTCTCATAGCTCACGCTGTAGGTATCTCAGTTCGGTGTAGGTCGTTCGCTCCAAGCTGGGCTGTGTG
CACGAACCCCCCGTTCAGCCCGACCGCTGCGCCTTATCCGGTAACTATCGTCTTGAGTCCAACCCGGTAA
GACACGACTTATCGCCACTGGCAGCAGCCACTGGTAACAGGATTAGCAGAGCGAGGTATGTAGGCGGTGC
TACAGAGTTCTTGAAGTGGTGGCCTAACTACGGCTACACTAGAAGGACAGTATTTGGTATCTGCGCTCTG
CTGAAGCCAGTTACCTTCGGAAAAAGAGTTGGTAGCTCTTGATCCGGCAAACAAACCACCGCTGGTAGCG
GTGGTTTTTTTGTTTGCAAGCAGCAGATTACGCGCAGAAAAAAAGGATCTCAAGAAGATCCTTTGATCTT
TTCTACGGGGTCTGACGCTCAGTGGAACGAAAACTCACGTTAAGGGATTTTGGTCATGAGATTATCAAAA
AGGATCTTCACCTAGATCCTTTTAAATTAAAAATGAAGTTTTAAATCAATCTAAAGTATATATGAGTAAA
CTTGGTCTGACAGTTACCAATGCTTAATCAGTGAGGCACCTATCTCAGCGATCTGTCTATTTCGTTCATC
CATAGTTGCCTGACTCCCCGTCGTGTAGATAACTACGATACGGGAGGGCTTACCATCTGGCCCCAGTGCT
GCAATGATACCGCGAGACCCACGCTCACCGGCTCCAGATTTATCAGCAATAAACCAGCCAGCCGGAAGGG
CCGAGCGCAGAAGTGGTCCTGCAACTTTATCCGCCTCCATCCAGTCTATTAATTGTTGCCGGGAAGCTAG
AGTAAGTAGTTCGCCAGTTAATAGTTTGCGCAACGTTGTTGCCATTGCTGCAGGCATCGTGGTGTCACGC
TCGTCGTTTGGTATGGCTTCATTCAGCTCCGGTTCCCAACGATCAAGGCGAGTTACATGATCCCCCATGT
TGTGCAAAAAAGCGGTTAGCTCCTTCGGTCCTCCGATCGTTGTCAGAAGTAAGTTGGCCGCAGTGTTATC
ACTCATGGTTATGGCAGCACTGCATAATTCTCTTACTGTCATGCCATCCGTAAGATGCTTTTCTGTGACT
GGTGAGTACTCAACCAAGTCATTCTGAGAATAGTGTATGCGGCGACCGAGTTGCTCTTGCCCGGCGTCAA
CACGGGATAATACCGCGCCACATAGCAGAACTTTAAAAGTGCTCATCATTGGAAAACGTTCTTCGGGGCG
AAAACTCTCAAGGATCTTACCGCTGTTGAGATCCAGTTCGATGTAACCCACTCGTGCACCCAACTGATCT
TCAGCATCTTTTACTTTCACCAGCGTTTCTGGGTGAGCAAAAACAGGAAGGCAAAATGCCGCAAAAAAGG
GAATAAGGGCGACACGGAAATGTTGAATACTCATACTCTTCCTTTTTCAATATTATTGAAGCATTTATCA
GGGTTATTGTCTCATGAGCGGATACATATTTGAATGTATTTAGAAAAATAAACAAATAGGGGTTCCGCGC
ACATTTCCCCGAAAAGTGCCACCTGACGTCTAAGAAACCATTATTATCATGACATTAACCTATAAAAATA
GGCGTATCACGAGGCCCTTTCGTCTTCAAGAATTCTCATGTTTGACAGCTTATCATCGATAAGCTTTAAT
GCGGTAGTTTATCACAGTTAAATTGCTAACGCAGTCAGGCACCGTGTATGAAATCTAACAATGCGCTCAT
CGTCATCCTCGGCACCGTCACCCTGGATGCTGTAGGCATAGGCTTGGTTATGCCGGTACTGCCGGGCCTC
TTGCGGGATATCGTCCATTCCGACAGCATCGCCAGTCACTATGGCGTGCTGCTAGCGCTATATGCGTTGA
TGCAATTTCTATGCGCACCCGTTCTCGGAGCACTGTCCGACCGCTTTGGCCGCCGCCCAGTCCTGCTCGC
TTCGCTACTTGGAGCCACTATCGACTACGCGATCATGGCGACCACACCCGTCCTGTGGATCCATTTTTTT
AATTAAATAAAGGAATTAATATTGATTTGATAGAGCATGTAATCAATAACTTCTATGAAAATGTTGAAAA
ACAATACACGGAAACACTTAACTTACAATTAAATTGTTAAAGGAGATGATGATAAGAATGGTCAGTCACC
AGATAAAATGATCTCTGGTCAATTTTAGGAAAGCTGAAAAAACCTGACCAAATGCGTCGTAAATTCTATG
CTTAGAAAGACTCGGTGCCAGTGTAATACCTAAGATATGGTTTTTATTTCCATATCTGTTCGAAAACTTA
GAAATAACAAGTTCAACAATAACCAGGGACTTTAAATATGCCTAGATATGCTAATTATCAGATAAACCCC
AAACAGAATATTAAAAATTCACATGGGAAATCTTCATCGTCAGATTTTTCTAGTGGGTACCTTTCATTCT
CAAATAATTCGCTTGATGACCCTTTTATTCGGCAGCAAGTTAAGAGAGAATTTATTTGGGAGGGACATAT
GAAGGAGATTGAAGAAGCTTCAAGATTAGGTGGCTCTGGTGGTGGCGGTTCTGGCGGCGGTGGTTCTGGC
GGTGATTATAAGGACGATGACGATAAGGATATGGCACCGAAAAAGAAACGCAAAGTTGGTATTCATGGTG
TTCCGGCAGCAATGGGTGGTAGCTATGCACTGGGTCCGTATCAGATTAGCGCACCGCAGCTGCCTGCATA
TAATGGTCAGACCGTTGGCACCTTCTATTATGTTAATGATGCCGGTGGTCTGGAAAGCAAAGTTTTTAGC
AGCGGTGGTCCGACACCGTATCCGAATTATGCAAATGCAGGTCATGTTGAAGGTCAGAGCGCACTGTTTA
TGCGTGATAATGGTATTAGCGAAGGTCTGGTGTTTCATAATAATCCGGAAGGCACCTGTGGTTTTTGCGT
TAATATGACCGAAACACTGCTGCCTGAAAATGCAAAAATGACCGTTGTTCCGCCTGAAGGTAGCGGTACA
CCGCATGAAGTTGGTGTTTATACCCTGAGTGGCACCCCTCATGAAGTGGGCGTGTATACGCTGTTTCAGT
GTCGTATTTGTATGCGTAAATTTGCAACCAGCGGTAGTCTGACCCGTCATACCAAAATTCATACCGGTGA
AAAACCGTTTCAGTGCCGCATCTGCATGCGCAATTTTAGCCGTAGCGATCATCTGAGCACCCATATTCGT
ACCCATACAGGCGAAAAACCTTTTGCCTGTGATATTTGCGGTCGTAAATTCGCCACCAGTAGCAATCGTA
CCAAACACACAAAAATTCACACCCATCCGCGTGCACCGATTCCGAAACCTTTTCAATGTAGAATTTGCAT
GCGGAACTTTTCCCGTTCAGATAATCTGAGCGAACACATTCGCACACACACAGGTGAGAAACCATTTGCG
TGCGATATCTGTGGTAGAAAATTTGCCTGGCATAGCAGCCTGCGTGTTCATACAAAAATCCATCTGCGTA
GCGGTGGTAGCACCAATCTGAGTGATATCATTGAGAAAGAAACCGGTAAACAGCTGGTGATTCAAGAAAG
CATTCTGATGCTGCCAGAAGAAGTGGAAGAAGTTATTGGTAATAAACCGGAAAGCGATATTCTGGTTCAT
ACCGCATATGATGAAAGCACCGATGAAAATGTTATGCTGCTGACCAGTGATGCACCGGAATACAAACCGT
GGGCATTAGTTATTCAGGATAGCAATGGTGAGAACAAAATCAAAATGCTGTAA
Features (pLannotate 1.2.2; 11 found; start..end, strand, type, name):
   2202..2827    +  CDS            TcR (fragment): tetracycline efflux protein; tet; confers resistance to tetracycline
   3069..3449    -  CDS            YPB1_ECOLX: Protein predicted: Swiss-Prot protein existence level 4. From Escherichia coli.
   3466..3657    +  CDS            rop: Rop protein, which maintains plasmids at low copy number; rop
   3759..3899    +  misc_feature   bom: basis of mobility region from pBR322
   4085..4673    -  rep_origin     ori: high-copy-number ColE1/pMB1/pBR322/pUC origin of replication
   4844..5704    -  CDS            AmpR: β-lactamase; bla; confers resistance to ampicillin, carbenicillin, and related antibiotics
   5705..5809    -  promoter       AmpR promoter: bla
   5922..5950    +  promoter       tet promoter: E. coli promoter for tetracycline efflux protein gene
   5998..6292    +  CDS            TcR (fragment): tetracycline efflux protein; tet; confers resistance to tetracycline
   6933..7304    +  CDS            dddA (fragment): DDDA_BURC1 - Experimental evidence at protein level: Swiss-Prot protein existence level 1. Toxic component of a toxin-immunity protein module, which functions as a cellular contact-dependent growth inhibition (CDI) system. CDI modules allow bacteria to communicate with and inhibit the growth of closely related neighboring bacteria in a contact-dependent fashion. Bacteria that have this module inhibit or kill bacteria without it, giving them a growth advantage. Probably specifically inhibited by cognate immunity protein DddI (Probable). The C-terminal 163 residue fragment has double-stranded DN
   7782..8030    +  CDS            UGI: UNGI_BPPB2 - Experimental evidence at protein level: Swiss-Prot protein existence level 1. This protein binds specifically and reversibly to the host uracil-DNA glycosylase, preventing removal of uracil residues from PBS2 DNA by the host uracil-excision repair system. From Bacillus phage PBS2 (Bacteriophage PBS2).
