[The description below was written by a language model from this plasmid's Addgene catalogue record and pLannotate feature annotations shown in this document.]
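Description:
pBR322-Pdp1_NTD-ZFD_L is a bacterial expression plasmid of about 8 kb built on the pBR322 backbone. It is used to produce a cargo protein for loading into the Photorhabdus virulence cassette (PVC), a bacterial contractile injection system from Photorhabdus asymbiotica that has been adapted for programmable protein delivery. The backbone carries the ColE1/pMB1-type origin along with the rop gene and the bom mobility region characteristic of pBR322, and it is selected with ampicillin through the β-lactamase gene and its native promoter. The tetracycline resistance gene survives only as two separated fragments, which suggests that the insert was placed within it, so tetracycline selection should not be expected. The tet promoter is annotated just upstream of the first fragment, but the record does not state which promoter drives the insert.

According to the catalogue entry, the payload fuses the N-terminal domain of Pdp1, a native PVC payload protein whose N-terminal region here serves as the loading element, to the left half of a zinc finger deaminase targeting the human TRAC locus. This half carries the N-terminal part of DddA split at G1397. The feature table supports this, detecting a partial dddA coding sequence (the double-stranded DNA cytidine deaminase toxin from Burkholderia) followed by a uracil glycosylase inhibitor (UGI), which blocks uracil excision so that C-to-T edits are preserved. The zinc finger array, the Pdp1 domain and the PVC regulatory genes that the entry says are also present were not annotated and probably lie in the unannotated regions of the sequence. The depositor notes an E36G change in the PAU_RS16570 feature that is not expected to affect function. As a split half, this construct presumably works together with a matching right-half ZFD.
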