Addgene plasmid #198276: pBR322-Pdp1_NTD-ZFD_L
Purpose: For loading L half of zinc finger deaminase targeting human TRAC locus (ZFD_TRAC-NC-Left-G1397-N_DddA); also contains PVC regulatory genes
Depositing lab: Feng Zhang. Depositing organization: Broad Institute. Publication: Programmable protein delivery with a bacterial contractile injection system. Kreitz J, Friedrich MJ, Guru A, Lash B, Saito M, Macrae RK, Zhang F. Nature. 2023 Apr;616(7956):357-364. doi: 10.1038/s41586-023-05870-7. Epub 2023 Mar 29. PubMed 36991127.
Backbone
  Vector backbone: pBR322
  Vector type: Bacterial Expression
Growth in bacteria
  Bacterial resistance: Ampicillin, 100 μg/mL
  Growth temperature: 37°C
  Growth strain: DH5alpha
  Copy number: High Copy
Gene/Insert
  Gene/Insert name: Pdp1_NTD-ZFD_L
  Species: Photorhabdus asymbiotica
  Cloning method: Restriction Enzyme; 5′ cloning site Unknown (unknown if destroyed); 3′ cloning site Unknown (unknown if destroyed)
Terms and licenses: Academic/Nonprofit Terms; Industry Terms: Not Available to Industry
Depositor comments: E36G mutation in the PAU_RS16570 feature will not affect plasmid function.
How to cite: pBR322-Pdp1_NTD-ZFD_L was a gift from Feng Zhang (Addgene plasmid # 198276 ; http://n2t.net/addgene:198276 ; RRID:Addgene_198276)
